Addgene plasmid #107008: pcDNA3 Myc2- Hs TTP WT
Purpose: Expresses epitope-tagged wild-type human TTP
Depositing lab: Julian Downward. Depositing organization: Francis Crick Institute. Publication: Oncogenic RAS Signaling Promotes Tumor Immunoresistance by Stabilizing PD-L1 mRNA. Coelho MA, de Carne Trecesson S, Rana S, Zecchin D, Moore C, Molina-Arcas M, East P, Spencer-Dene B, Nye E, Barnouin K, Snijders AP, Lai WS, Blackshear PJ, Downward J. Immunity. 2017 Dec 19;47(6):1083-1099.e6. doi: 10.1016/j.immuni.2017.11.016. Epub 2017 Dec 12. PubMed 29246442.
Backbone
  Vector backbone: pcDNA3.1
  Backbone manufacturer: Thermo Scientific
  Vector type: Mammalian Expression
  Selectable markers: Zeocin
Growth in bacteria
  Bacterial resistance: Ampicillin, 100 μg/mL
  Growth temperature: 37°C
  Growth strain: DH5alpha
  Copy number: Unknown
Gene/Insert
  Gene/Insert name: tristetraprolin (alt name: TTP, ZFP36)
  Species: H. sapiens (human)
  Insert size (bp): 1897
  Entrez Gene: ZFP36 (a.k.a. G0S24, GOS24, NUP475, RNF162A, TIS11, TTP, zfp-36)
  Tag / fusion protein: Double Myc peptide epitope tag (N terminal on insert)
  Cloning method: Restriction Enzyme; 5′ cloning site NotI (unknown if destroyed); 3′ cloning site XbaI (unknown if destroyed)
  Sequencing primers: 5′ pcDNA3.1 FP: CTCTGGCTAACTAGAGAAC; 3′ pcDNA3.1 RP/1: CAAACAACAGATGGCTGGC
Terms and licenses: Academic/Nonprofit Terms; Industry Terms: Not Available to Industry
How to cite: pcDNA3 Myc2- Hs TTP WT was a gift from Julian Downward (Addgene plasmid # 107008 ; http://n2t.net/addgene:107008 ; RRID:Addgene_107008)
