[The description below was written by a language model from this plasmid's Addgene catalogue record and pLannotate feature annotations shown in this document.]
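Description:
pcDNA3 Myc2- Hs TTP WT is a mammalian expression plasmid built on a pcDNA3.1-type backbone that drives expression of wild-type human tristetraprolin (TTP, encoded by ZFP36), an RNA-binding zinc-finger protein. The insert, recorded as about 1.9 kb and cloned between NotI and XbaI sites, sits downstream of the human cytomegalovirus immediate-early enhancer and promoter and is followed by the bovine growth hormone polyadenylation signal. A T7 promoter lies between the CMV promoter and the insert and could support in vitro transcription. The catalogue entry states that the protein carries a double Myc epitope tag at its N terminus. The automated annotation does not call out the tag. It marks a ZFP36 coding region of just under 1 kb that begins roughly a kilobase downstream of the T7 promoter, so part of the insert is unannotated and the record does not say what that region contains.

For propagation in E. coli, the plasmid carries a high-copy ColE1/pUC-type origin and a β-lactamase gene conferring ampicillin resistance. An f1 origin is also present, allowing single-stranded DNA production. Selection in mammalian cells relies on a Sh ble (BleoR) cassette conferring Zeocin resistance, driven by the SV40 early promoter, which includes the SV40 origin, and terminated by the SV40 poly(A) signal. An EM7 bacterial promoter upstream of the same gene also allows Zeocin selection in bacteria. Short fragment hits, such as the HIV-1 LTR and lac-region elements, appear to be backbone remnants rather than functional parts.

The construct is used to express epitope-tagged wild-type TTP in transfected mammalian cells, with detection or immunoprecipitation through the Myc tag. It was deposited in connection with work on how oncogenic RAS signalling stabilises PD-L1 mRNA.
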