Features (pLannotate 1.2.2; 21 found; start..end, strand, type, name):
     74..453     +  enhancer       CMV enhancer: human cytomegalovirus immediate early enhancer
    454..657     +  promoter       CMV promoter: human cytomegalovirus (CMV) immediate early promoter
    653..686     +  LTR            5' LTR (truncated) (fragment): truncated 5' long terminal repeat (LTR) from HIV-1
    702..720     +  promoter       T7 promoter: promoter for bacteriophage T7 RNA polymerase
   1702..2658    +  CDS            ZFP36: TTP_HUMAN - Also known as G0S24, NUP475 From Homo sapiens (Human).
   2699..2923    +  polyA_signal   bGH poly(A) signal: bovine growth hormone polyadenylation signal
   2927..2948    +  promoter       SV40 promoter (fragment): SV40 enhancer and early promoter
   2969..3397    +  rep_origin     f1 ori (sequence partly withheld): f1 bacteriophage origin of replication; arrow indicates direction of (+) strand synthesis
   3411..3740    +  promoter       SV40 promoter: SV40 enhancer and early promoter
   3788..3835    +  promoter       EM7 promoter: synthetic bacterial promoter&nbsp
   3854..4228    +  CDS            BleoR: antibiotic-binding protein; Sh ble from Streptoalloteichus hindustanus; confers resistance to bleomycin, phleomycin, and Zeocin™
   4238..4363    +  CDS            ble (fragment): BLE_KLEPN - Experimental evidence at protein level: Swiss-Prot protein existence level 1. Binding protein with a strong affinity to the bleomycin family of antibiotics. Binds to CL990; an antimitotic-antibiotic compound. From Klebsiella pneumoniae.
   4358..4479    +  polyA_signal   SV40 poly(A) signal: SV40 polyadenylation signal
   4552..4568    -  protein_bind   lac operator: The lac repressor binds to the lac operator to inhibit transcription in E. coli. This inhibition can be relieved by adding lactose or isopropyl-β-D-thiogalactopyranoside (IPTG). lac repressor encoded by lacI
   4576..4606    -  promoter       lac promoter: promoter for the E. coli lac operon
   4621..4642    -  protein_bind   CAP binding site: CAP binding activates transcription in the presence of cAMP. E. coli catabolite activator protein
   4655..4747    -  CDS            lacI (fragment): lac repressor; lacI; The lac repressor binds to the lac operator to inhibit transcription in E. coli. This inhibition can be relieved by adding lactose or isopropyl-β-D-thiogalactopyranoside (IPTG).
   4930..5518    -  rep_origin     ori: high-copy-number ColE1/pMB1/pBR322/pUC origin of replication
   5689..6549    -  CDS            AmpR: β-lactamase; bla; confers resistance to ampicillin, carbenicillin, and related antibiotics
   6550..6654    -  promoter       AmpR promoter: bla
   6713..6765    -  misc_feature   bom (fragment): basis of mobility region from pBR322
>Addgene plasmid #107008 | pcDNA3 Myc2- Hs TTP WT | addgene full sequence | sequence record 206330 | Addgene NGS Result
AATTGCATGAAGAATCTGCTTAGGGTTAGGCGTTTTGCGCTGCTTCGCGATGTACGGGCCAGATATACGC
GTTGACATTGATTATTGACTAGTTATTAATAGTAATCAATTACGGGGTCATTAGTTCATAGCCCATATAT
GGAGTTCCGCGTTACATAACTTACGGTAAATGGCCCGCCTGGCTGACCGCCCAACGACCCCCGCCCATTG
ACGTCAATAATGACGTATGTTCCCATAGTAACGCCAATAGGGACTTTCCATTGACGTCAATGGGTGGAGT
ATTTACGGTAAACTGCCCACTTGGCAGTACATCAAGTGTATCATATGCCAAGTACGCCCCCTATTGACGT
CAATGACGGTAAATGGCCCGCCTGGCATTATGCCCAGTACATGACCTTATGGGACTTTCCTACTTGGCAG
TACATCTACGTATTAGTCATCGCTATTACCATGGTGATGCGGTTTTGGCAGTACATCAATGGGCGTGGAT
AGCGGTTTGACTCACGGGGATTTCCAAGTCTCCACCCCATTGACGTCAATGGGAGTTTGTTTTGGCACCA
AAATCAACGGGACTTTCCAAAATGTCGTAACAACTCCGCCCCATTGACGCAAATGGGCGGTAGGCGTGTA
CGGTGGGAGGTCTATATAAGCAGAGCTCTCTGGCTAACTAGAGAACCCACTGCTTACTGGCTTATCGAAA
TTAATACGACTCACTATAGGGAGACCCAAGCTGGCTAGCGTTTAAACTTAAGCTTGGTACCACCATGGAG
CAGAAGCTGATCTCAGAGGAGGATCTGGAGCAGAAGCTGATCTCAGAGGAGGATCTGGATATCCAGCACA
GTGGCGGCCGCGCCAACCGTTACACCATGGATCTGACTGCCATCTACGAGGTGAGTCCCCGCCGCACGGC
ATCCCCGGTACCTGCATGCCTGAGTCCGAGTCCCCACCTCTCTAGCGCCGCAAACTCCAGCCCGGGACGC
TTGCCTCCCTTCTCCAACTGGGGCTCCCTAGCGCCGCGCCCTCCAGCCTGGGGCCCCTGCCTCCCGCTCA
GACCAGCTTGGTGATTTGGAGGTGAAAATGGAACCCGCGACACCCGGCTCTTCGCTCAAACATGGGTGGG
GCGGCCCATGCAAGTGGAAAGTCGGAGAACTTTTCTCAGACCGAGGCTGCCTGGAGGCGGAAGTGGCCCC
CATACCTGGCTCACCCCTAGTCGTTGCTGAGGGCGTGGTTTTGCGCGGAGGCGTCTCTGGGGCTGAAGTC
TCAGGGTGGGGGGATCCGACTTCTGTCTCTCCAGTCCCTGACCGTAGAGACAGAGAACCCTAAAACCGAA
GCAATCCGGACTTCCAGGTCAACTTTGCCCGGTTTCTCCAGTTGTGAAACTGGAGATCCCGACGCGTGGG
TCATATCCGGGGAGGACAAGAGACCCAAAATTGGGAAACAGTGGTGCGCCCTGACTTCGGGGTCCCCCTC
TTGGTCCAGCCGGGGAAGCCGGGATTCCTGGGTCCCTCGGGATAAGGCCTCGGTGGTGGGTAAACTCAGA
ACCTCCAACTCTGGGTTCCTGGCATCCGGAACCCAGGGGTTTCTGCGGGCGGGTGGGGCTCAGGCGGGGA
GCCCACAAACCGGCCTGGCAAGCTCTAGTTCCCTGCAGCTGGGGTGGGGCGTCGCCCTGCATTTTCAGGT
GCCTTAACCGACCCATTTCCGCAGAGCCTCCTGTCGCTGAGCCCTGACGTGCCCGTGCCATCCGACCATG
GAGGGACTGAGTCCAGCCCAGGCTGGGGCTCCTCGGGACCCTGGAGCCTGAGCCCCTCCGACTCCAGCCC
GTCTGGGGTCACCTCCCGCCTGCCTGGCCGCTCCACCAGCCTAGTGGAGGGCCGCAGCTGTGGCTGGGTG
CCCCCACCCCCTGGCTTCGCACCGCTGGCTCCCCGCCTGGGCCCTGAGCTGTCACCCTCACCCACTTCGC
CCACTGCAACCTCCACCACCCCCTCGCGCTACAAGACTGAGCTATGTCGGACCTTCTCAGAGAGTGGGCG
CTGCCGCTACGGGGCCAAGTGCCAGTTTGCCCATGGCCTGGGCGAGCTGCGCCAGGCCAATCGCCACCCC
AAATACAAGACGGAACTCTGTCACAAGTTCTACCTCCAGGGCCGCTGCCCCTACGGCTCTCGCTGCCACT
TCATCCACAACCCTAGCGAAGACCTGGCGGCCCCGGGCCACCCTCCTGTGCTTCGCCAGAGCATCAGCTT
CTCCGGCCTGCCCTCTGGCCGCCGGACCTCACCACCACCACCAGGCCTGGCCGGCCCTTCCCTGTCCTCC
AGCTCCTTCTCGCCCTCCAGCTCCCCACCACCACCTGGGGACCTTCCACTGTCACCCTCTGCCTTCTCTG
CTGCCCCTGGCACCCCCCTGGCTCGAAGAGACCCCACCCCAGTCTGTTGCCCCTCCTGCCGAAGGGCCAC
TCCTATCAGCGTCTGGGGGCCCTTGGGTGGCCTGGTTCGGACCCCCTCTGTACAGTCCCTGGGATCCGAC
CCTGATGAATATGCCAGCAGCGGCAGCAGCCTGGGGGGCTCTGACTCTCCCGTCTTCGAGGCGGGAGTTT
TTGCACCACCCCAGCCCGTGGCAGCCCCCCGGCGACTCCCCATCTTCAATCGCATCTCTGTTTCTGAGTG
ATCTAGAGGGCCCGTTTAAACCCGCTGATCAGCCTCGACTGTGCCTTCTAGTTGCCAGCCATCTGTTGTT
TGCCCCTCCCCCGTGCCTTCCTTGACCCTGGAAGGTGCCACTCCCACTGTCCTTTCCTAATAAAATGAGG
AAATTGCATCGCATTGTCTGAGTAGGTGTCATTCTATTCTGGGGGGTGGGGTGGGGCAGGACAGCAAGGG
GGAGGATTGGGAAGACAATAGCAGGCATGCTGGGGATGCGGTGGGCTCTATGGCTTCTGAGGCGGAAAGA
ACCAGCTGGGGCTCTAGGGGGTATCCCC
[124 nt withheld, positions 2969-3092]
C
[91 nt withheld, positions 3094-3184]
A
[49 nt withheld, positions 3186-3234]
CCTTTGACGTTGGAGTCCACGTTCTTT
[37 nt withheld, positions 3262-3298]
ACCCTATCTCGGTCTATTCTTTTGATTTATAAGGGATTTTGCCGATTTCGGCCTATTGGTTAAAAAATGA
GCTGATTTAACAAAAATTTAACGCGAATTAATTCTGTGGAATGTGTGTCAGTTAGGGTGTGGAAAGTCCC
CAGGCTCCCCAGCAGGCAGAAGTATGCAAAGCATGCATCTCAATTAGTCAGCAACCAGGTGTGGAAAGTC
CCCAGGCTCCCCAGCAGGCAGAAGTATGCAAAGCATGCATCTCAATTAGTCAGCAACCATAGTCCCGCCC
CTAACTCCGCCCATCCCGCCCCTAACTCCGCCCAGTTCCGCCCATTCTCCGCCCCATGGCTGACTAATTT
TTTTTATTTATGCAGAGGCCGAGGCCGCCTCTGCCTCTGAGCTATTCCAGAAGTAGTGAGGAGGCTTTTT
TGGAGGCCTAGGCTTTTGCAAAAAGCTCCCGGGAGCTTGTATATCCATTTTCGGATCTGATCAGCACGTG
TTGACAATTAATCATCGGCATAGTATATCGGCATAGTATAATACGACAAGGTGAGGAACTAAACCATGGC
CAAGTTGACCAGTGCCGTTCCGGTGCTCACCGCGCGCGACGTCGCCGGAGCGGTCGAGTTCTGGACCGAC
CGGCTCGGGTTCTCCCGGGACTTCGTGGAGGACGACTTCGCCGGTGTGGTCCGGGACGACGTGACCCTGT
TCATCAGCGCGGTCCAGGACCAGGTGGTGCCGGACAACACCCTGGCCTGGGTGTGGGTGCGCGGCCTGGA
CGAGCTGTACGCCGAGTGGTCGGAGGTCGTGTCCACGAACTTCCGGGACGCCTCCGGGCCGGCCATGACC
GAGATCGGCGAGCAGCCGTGGGGGCGGGAGTTCGCCCTGCGCGACCCGGCCGGCAACTGCGTGCACTTCG
TGGCCGAGGAGCAGGACTGACACGTGCTACGAGATTTCGATTCCACCGCCGCCTTCTATGAAAGGTTGGG
CTTCGGAATCGTTTTCCGGGACGCCGGCTGGATGATCCTCCAGCGCGGGGATCTCATGCTGGAGTTCTTC
GCCCACCCCAACTTGTTTATTGCAGCTTATAATGGTTACAAATAAAGCAATAGCATCACAAATTTCACAA
ATAAAGCATTTTTTTCACTGCATTCTAGTTGTGGTTTGTCCAAACTCATCAATGTATCTTATCATGTCTG
TATACCGTCGACCTCTAGCTAGAGCTTGGCGTAATCATGGTCATAGCTGTTTCCTGTGTGAAATTGTTAT
CCGCTCACAATTCCACACAACATACGAGCCGGAAGCATAAAGTGTAAAGCCTGGGGTGCCTAATGAGTGA
GCTAACTCACATTAATTGCGTTGCGCTCACTGCCCGCTTTCCAGTCGGGAAACCTGTCGTGCCAGCTGCA
TTAATGAATCGGCCAACGCGCGGGGAGAGGCGGTTTGCGTATTGGGCGCTCTTCCGCTTCCTCGCTCACT
GACTCGCTGCGCTCGGTCGTTCGGCTGCGGCGAGCGGTATCAGCTCACTCAAAGGCGGTAATACGGTTAT
CCACAGAATCAGGGGATAACGCAGGAAAGAACATGTGAGCAAAAGGCCAGCAAAAGGCCAGGAACCGTAA
AAAGGCCGCGTTGCTGGCGTTTTTCCATAGGCTCCGCCCCCCTGACGAGCATCACAAAAATCGACGCTCA
AGTCAGAGGTGGCGAAACCCGACAGGACTATAAAGATACCAGGCGTTTCCCCCTGGAAGCTCCCTCGTGC
GCTCTCCTGTTCCGACCCTGCCGCTTACCGGATACCTGTCCGCCTTTCTCCCTTCGGGAAGCGTGGCGCT
TTCTCATAGCTCACGCTGTAGGTATCTCAGTTCGGTGTAGGTCGTTCGCTCCAAGCTGGGCTGTGTGCAC
GAACCCCCCGTTCAGCCCGACCGCTGCGCCTTATCCGGTAACTATCGTCTTGAGTCCAACCCGGTAAGAC
ACGACTTATCGCCACTGGCAGCAGCCACTGGTAACAGGATTAGCAGAGCGAGGTATGTAGGCGGTGCTAC
AGAGTTCTTGAAGTGGTGGCCTAACTACGGCTACACTAGAAGAACAGTATTTGGTATCTGCGCTCTGCTG
AAGCCAGTTACCTTCGGAAAAAGAGTTGGTAGCTCTTGATCCGGCAAACAAACCACCGCTGGTAGCGGTG
GTTTTTTTGTTTGCAAGCAGCAGATTACGCGCAGAAAAAAAGGATCTCAAGAAGATCCTTTGATCTTTTC
TACGGGGTCTGACGCTCAGTGGAACGAAAACTCACGTTAAGGGATTTTGGTCATGAGATTATCAAAAAGG
ATCTTCACCTAGATCCTTTTAAATTAAAAATGAAGTTTTAAATCAATCTAAAGTATATATGAGTAAACTT
GGTCTGACAGTTACCAATGCTTAATCAGTGAGGCACCTATCTCAGCGATCTGTCTATTTCGTTCATCCAT
AGTTGCCTGACTCCCCGTCGTGTAGATAACTACGATACGGGAGGGCTTACCATCTGGCCCCAGTGCTGCA
ATGATACCGCGAGACCCACGCTCACCGGCTCCAGATTTATCAGCAATAAACCAGCCAGCCGGAAGGGCCG
AGCGCAGAAGTGGTCCTGCAACTTTATCCGCCTCCATCCAGTCTATTAATTGTTGCCGGGAAGCTAGAGT
AAGTAGTTCGCCAGTTAATAGTTTGCGCAACGTTGTTGCCATTGCTACAGGCATCGTGGTGTCACGCTCG
TCGTTTGGTATGGCTTCATTCAGCTCCGGTTCCCAACGATCAAGGCGAGTTACATGATCCCCCATGTTGT
GCAAAAAAGCGGTTAGCTCCTTCGGTCCTCCGATCGTTGTCAGAAGTAAGTTGGCCGCAGTGTTATCACT
CATGGTTATGGCAGCACTGCATAATTCTCTTACTGTCATGCCATCCGTAAGATGCTTTTCTGTGACTGGT
GAGTACTCAACCAAGTCATTCTGAGAATAGTGTATGCGGCGACCGAGTTGCTCTTGCCCGGCGTCAATAC
GGGATAATACCGCGCCACATAGCAGAACTTTAAAAGTGCTCATCATTGGAAAACGTTCTTCGGGGCGAAA
ACTCTCAAGGATCTTACCGCTGTTGAGATCCAGTTCGATGTAACCCACTCGTGCACCCAACTGATCTTCA
GCATCTTTTACTTTCACCAGCGTTTCTGGGTGAGCAAAAACAGGAAGGCAAAATGCCGCAAAAAAGGGAA
TAAGGGCGACACGGAAATGTTGAATACTCATACTCTTCCTTTTTCAATATTATTGAAGCATTTATCAGGG
TTATTGTCTCATGAGCGGATACATATTTGAATGTATTTAGAAAAATAAACAAATAGGGGTTCCGCGCACA
TTTCCCCGAAAAGTGCCACCTGACGTCGACGGATCGGGAGATCTCCCGATCCCCTATGGTGCACTCTCAG
TACAATCTGCTCTGATGCCGCATAGTTAAGCCAGTATCTGCTCCCTGCTTGTGTGTTGGAGGTCGCTGAG
TAGTGCGCGAGCAAAATTTAAGCTACAACAAGGCAAGGCTTGACCGAC
