>Addgene plasmid #107008 | pcDNA3 Myc2- Hs TTP WT | depositor partial sequence | sequence record 201917 | insert
ATGGAGCAGAAGCTGATCTCAGAGGAGGATCTGGAGCAGAAGCTGATCTCAGAGGAGGATCTGGATATCC
AGCACAGTGGCGGCCGCGCCAACCGTTACACCATGGATCTGACTGCCATCTACGAGGTGAGTCCCCGCCG
CACGGCATCCCCGGTACCTGCATGCCTGAGTCCGAGTCCCCACCTCTCTAGCGCCGCAAACTCCAGCCCG
GGACGCTTGCCTCCCTTCTCCAACTGGGGCTCCCTAGCGCCGCGCCCTCCAGCCTGGGGCCCCTGCCTCC
CGCTCAGACCAGCTTGGTGATTTGGAGGTGAAAATGGAACCCGCGACACCCGGCTCTTCGCTCAAACATG
GGTGGGGCGGCCCATGCAAGTGGAAAGTCGGAGAACTTTTCTCAGACCGAGGCTGCCTGGAGGCGGAAGT
GGCCCCCATACCTGGCTCACCCCTAGTCGTTGCTGAGGGCGTGGTTTTGCGCGGAGGCGTCTCTGGGGCT
GAAGTCTCAGGGTGGGGGGATCCGACTTCTGTCTCTCCAGTCCCTGACCGTAGAGACAGAGAACCCTAAA
ACCGAAGCAATCCGGACTTCCAGGTCAACTTTGCCCGGTTTCTCCAGTTGTGAAACTGGAGATCCCGACG
CGTGGGTCATATCCGGGGAGGACAAGAGACCCAAAATTGGGAAACAGTGGTGCGCCCTGACTTCGGGGTC
CCCCTCTTGGTCCAGCCGGGGAAGCCGGGATTCCTGGGTCCCTCGGGATAAGGCCTCGGTGGTGGGTAAA
CTCAGAACCTCCAACTCTGGGTTCCTGGCATCCGGAACCCAGGGGTTTCTGCGGGCGGGTGGGGCTCAGG
CGGGGAGCCCACAAACCGGCCTGGCAAGCTCTAGTTCCCTGCAGCTGGGGTGGGGCGTCGCCCTGCATTT
TCAGGTGCCTTAACCGACCCATTTCCGCAGAGCCTCCTGTCGCTGAGCCCTGACGTGCCCGTGCCATCCG
ACCATGGAGGGACTGAGTCCAGCCCAGGCTGGGGCTCCTCGGGACCCTGGAGCCTGAGCCCCTCCGACTC
CAGCCCGTCTGGGGTCACCTCCCGCCTGCCTGGCCGCTCCACCAGCCTAGTGGAGGGCCGCAGCTGTGGC
TGGGTGCCCCCACCCCCTGGCTTCGCACCGCTGGCTCCCCGCCTGGGCCCTGAGCTGTCACCCTCACCCA
CTTCGCCCACTGCAACCTCCACCACCCCCTCGCGCTACAAGACTGAGCTATGTCGGACCTTCTCAGAGAG
TGGGCGCTGCCGCTACGGGGCCAAGTGCCAGTTTGCCCATGGCCTGGGCGAGCTGCGCCAGGCCAATCGC
CACCCCAAATACAAGACGGAACTCTGTCACAAGTTCTACCTCCAGGGCCGCTGCCCCTACGGCTCTCGCT
GCCACTTCATCCACAACCCTAGCGAAGACCTGGCGGCCCCGGGCCACCCTCCTGTGCTTCGCCAGAGCAT
CAGCTTCTCCGGCCTGCCCTCTGGCCGCCGGACCTCACCACCACCACCAGGCCTGGCCGGCCCTTCCCTG
TCCTCCAGCTCCTTCTCGCCCTCCAGCTCCCCACCACCACCTGGGGACCTTCCACTGTCACCCTCTGCCT
TCTCTGCTGCCCCTGGCACCCCCCTGGCTCGAAGAGACCCCACCCCAGTCTGTTGCCCCTCCTGCCGAAG
GGCCACTCCTATCAGCGTCTGGGGGCCCTTGGGTGGCCTGGTTCGGACCCCCTCTGTACAGTCCCTGGGA
TCCGACCCTGATGAATATGCCAGCAGCGGCAGCAGCCTGGGGGGCTCTGACTCTCCCGTCTTCGAGGCGG
GAGTTTTTGCACCACCCCAGCCCGTGGCAGCCCCCCGGCGACTCCCCATCTTCAATCGCATCTCTGTTTC
TGAGTGA
